>Addgene plasmid #140084 | pET30a-His6-LOXCAT | addgene full sequence | sequence record 311164 | Addgene NGS Result
TGGCGAATGGG
[124 nt withheld, positions 12-135]
C
[91 nt withheld, positions 137-227]
A
[49 nt withheld, positions 229-277]
CCTTTGACGTTGGAGTCCACGTTCTTT
[37 nt withheld, positions 305-341]
ACCCTATCTCGGTCTATTCTTTTGATTTATAAGGGATTTTGCCGATTTCGGCCTATTGGTTAAAAAATGA
GCTGATTTAACAAAAATTTAACGCGAATTTTAACAAAATATTAACGCTTACAATTTAGGTGGCACTTTTC
GGGGAAATGTGCGCGGAACCCCTATTTGTTTATTTTTCTAAATACATTCAAATATGTATCCGCTCATGAA
TTAATTCTTAGAAAAACTCATCGAGCATCAAATGAAACTGCAATTTATTCATATCAGGATTATCAATACC
ATATTTTTGAAAAAGCCGTTTCTGTAATGAAGGAGAAAACTCACCGAGGCAGTTCCATAGGATGGCAAGA
TCCTGGTATCGGTCTGCGATTCCGACTCGTCCAACATCAATACAACCTATTAATTTCCCCTCGTCAAAAA
TAAGGTTATCAAGTGAGAAATCACCATGAGTGACGACTGAATCCGGTGAGAATGGCAAAAGTTTATGCAT
TTCTTTCCAGACTTGTTCAACAGGCCAGCCATTACGCTCGTCATCAAAATCACTCGCATCAACCAAACCG
TTATTCATTCGTGATTGCGCCTGAGCGAGACGAAATACGCGATCGCTGTTAAAAGGACAATTACAAACAG
GAATCGAATGCAACCGGCGCAGGAACACTGCCAGCGCATCAACAATATTTTCACCTGAATCAGGATATTC
TTCTAATACCTGGAATGCTGTTTTCCCGGGGATCGCAGTGGTGAGTAACCATGCATCATCAGGAGTACGG
ATAAAATGCTTGATGGTCGGAAGAGGCATAAATTCCGTCAGCCAGTTTAGTCTGACCATCTCATCTGTAA
CATCATTGGCAACGCTACCTTTGCCATGTTTCAGAAACAACTCTGGCGCATCGGGCTTCCCATACAATCG
ATAGATTGTCGCACCTGATTGCCCGACATTATCGCGAGCCCATTTATACCCATATAAATCAGCATCCATG
TTGGAATTTAATCGCGGCCTAGAGCAAGACGTTTCCCGTTGAATATGGCTCATAACACCCCTTGTATTAC
TGTTTATGTAAGCAGACAGTTTTATTGTTCATGACCAAAATCCCTTAACGTGAGTTTTCGTTCCACTGAG
CGTCAGACCCCGTAGAAAAGATCAAAGGATCTTCTTGAGATCCTTTTTTTCTGCGCGTAATCTGCTGCTT
GCAAACAAAAAAACCACCGCTACCAGCGGTGGTTTGTTTGCCGGATCAAGAGCTACCAACTCTTTTTCCG
AAGGTAACTGGCTTCAGCAGAGCGCAGATACCAAATACTGTCCTTCTAGTGTAGCCGTAGTTAGGCCACC
ACTTCAAGAACTCTGTAGCACCGCCTACATACCTCGCTCTGCTAATCCTGTTACCAGTGGCTGCTGCCAG
TGGCGATAAGTCGTGTCTTACCGGGTTGGACTCAAGACGATAGTTACCGGATAAGGCGCAGCGGTCGGGC
TGAACGGGGGGTTCGTGCACACAGCCCAGCTTGGAGCGAACGACCTACACCGAACTGAGATACCTACAGC
GTGAGCTATGAGAAAGCGCCACGCTTCCCGAAGGGAGAAAGGCGGACAGGTATCCGGTAAGCGGCAGGGT
CGGAACAGGAGAGCGCACGAGGGAGCTTCCAGGGGGAAACGCCTGGTATCTTTATAGTCCTGTCGGGTTT
CGCCACCTCTGACTTGAGCGTCGATTTTTGTGATGCTCGTCAGGGGGGCGGAGCCTATGGAAAAACGCCA
GCAACGCGGCCTTTTTACGGTTCCTGGCCTTTTGCTGGCCTTTTGCTCACATGTTCTTTCCTGCGTTATC
CCCTGATTCTGTGGATAACCGTATTACCGCCTTTGAGTGAGCTGATACCGCTCGCCGCAGCCGAACGACC
GAGCGCAGCGAGTCAGTGAGCGAGGAAGCGGAAGAGCGCCTGATGCGGTATTTTCTCCTTACGCATCTGT
GCGGTATTTCACACCGCAATGGTGCACTCTCAGTACAATCTGCTCTGATGCCGCATAGTTAAGCCAGTAT
ACACTCCGCTATCGCTACGTGACTGGGTCATGGCTGCGCCCCGACACCCGCCAACACCCGCTGACGCGCC
CTGACGGGCTTGTCTGCTCCCGGCATCCGCTTACAGACAAGCTGTGACCGTCTCCGGGAGCTGCATGTGT
CAGAGGTTTTCACCGTCATCACCGAAACGCGCGAGGCAGCTGCGGTAAAGCTCATCAGCGTGGTCGTGAA
GCGATTCACAGATGTCTGCCTGTTCATCCGCGTCCAGCTCGTTGAGTTTCTCCAGAAGCGTTAATGTCTG
GCTTCTGATAAAGCGGGCCATGTTAAGGGCGGTTTTTTCCTGTTTGGTCACTGATGCCTCCGTGTAAGGG
GGATTTCTGTTCATGGGGGTAATGATACCGATGAAACGAGAGAGGATGCTCACGATACGGGTTACTGATG
ATGAACATGCCCGGTTACTGGAACGTTGTGAGGGTAAACAACTGGCGGTATGGATGCGGCGGGACCAGAG
AAAAATCACTCAGGGTCAATGCCAGCGCTTCGTTAATACAGATGTAGGTGTTCCACAGGGTAGCCAGCAG
CATCCTGCGATGCAGATCCGGAACATAATGGTGCAGGGCGCTGACTTCCGCGTTTCCAGACTTTACGAAA
CACGGAAACCGAAGACCATTCATGTTGTTGCTCAGGTCGCAGACGTTTTGCAGCAGCAGTCGCTTCACGT
TCGCTCGCGTATCGGTGATTCATTCTGCTAACCAGTAAGGCAACCCCGCCAGCCTAGCCGGGTCCTCAAC
GACAGGAGCACGATCATGCGCACCCGTGGGGCCGCCATGCCGGCGATAATGGCCTGCTTCTCGCCGAAAC
GTTTGGTGGCGGGACCAGTGACGAAGGCTTGAGCGAGGGCGTGCAAGATTCCGAATACCGCAAGCGACAG
GCCGATCATCGTCGCGCTCCAGCGAAAGCGGTCCTCGCCGAAAATGACCCAGAGCGCTGCCGGCACCTGT
CCTACGAGTTGCATGATAAAGAAGACAGTCATAAGTGCGGCGACGATAGTCATGCCCCGCGCCCACCGGA
AGGAGCTGACTGGGTTGAAGGCTCTCAAGGGCATCGGTCGAGATCCCGGTGCCTAATGAGTGAGCTAACT
TACATTAATTGCGTTGCGCTCACTGCCCGCTTTCCAGTCGGGAAACCTGTCGTGCCAGCTGCATTAATGA
ATCGGCCAACGCGCGGGGAGAGGCGGTTTGCGTATTGGGCGCCAGGGTGGTTTTTCTTTTCACCAGTGAG
ACGGGCAACAGCTGATTGCCCTTCACCGCCTGGCCCTGAGAGAGTTGCAGCAAGCGGTCCACGCTGGTTT
GCCCCAGCAGGCGAAAATCCTGTTTGATGGTGGTTAACGGCGGGATATAACATGAGCTGTCTTCGGTATC
GTCGTATCCCACTACCGAGATGTCCGCACCAACGCGCAGCCCGGACTCGGTAATGGCGCGCATTGCGCCC
AGCGCCATCTGATCGTTGGCAACCAGCATCGCAGTGGGAACGATGCCCTCATTCAGCATTTGCATGGTTT
GTTGAAAACCGGACATGGCACTCCAGTCGCCTTCCCGTTCCGCTATCGGCTGAATTTGATTGCGAGTGAG
ATATTTATGCCAGCCAGCCAGACGCAGACGCGCCGAGACAGAACTTAATGGGCCCGCTAACAGCGCGATT
TGCTGGTGACCCAATGCGACCAGATGCTCCACGCCCAGTCGCGTACCGTCTTCATGGGAGAAAATAATAC
TGTTGATGGGTGTCTGGTCAGAGACATCAAGAAATAACGCCGGAACATTAGTGCAGGCAGCTTCCACAGC
AATGGCATCCTGGTCATCCAGCGGATAGTTAATGATCAGCCCACTGACGCGTTGCGCGAGAAGATTGTGC
ACCGCCGCTTTACAGGCTTCGACGCCGCTTCGTTCTACCATCGACACCACCACGCTGGCACCCAGTTGAT
CGGCGCGAGATTTAATCGCCGCGACAATTTGCGACGGCGCGTGCAGGGCCAGACTGGAGGTGGCAACGCC
AATCAGCAACGACTGTTTGCCCGCCAGTTGTTGTGCCACGCGGTTGGGAATGTAATTCAGCTCCGCCATC
GCCGCTTCCACTTTTTCCCGCGTTTTCGCAGAAACGTGGCTGGCCTGGTTCACCACGCGGGAAACGGTCT
GATAAGAGACACCGGCATACTCTGCGACATCGTATAACGTTACTGGTTTCACATTCACCACCCTGAATTG
ACTCTCTTCCGGGCGCTATCATGCCATACCGCGAAAGGTTTTGCGCCATTCGATGGTGTCCGGGATCTCG
ACGCTCTCCCTTATGCGACTCCTGCATTAGGAAGCAGCCCAGTAGTAGGTTGAGGCCGTTGAGCACCGCC
GCCGCAAGGAATGGTGCATGCAAGGAGATGGCGCCCAACAGTCCCCCGGCCACGGGGCCTGCCACCATAC
CCACGCCGAAACAAGCGCTCATGAGCCCGAAGTGGCGAGCCCGATCTTCCCCATCGGTGATGTCGGCGAT
ATAGGCGCCAGCAACCGCACCTGTGGCGCCGGTGATGCCGGCCACGATGCGTCCGGCGTAGAGGATCGAG
ATCGATCTCGATCCCGCGAAATTAATACGACTCACTATAGGGGAATTGTGAGCGGATAACAATTCCCCTC
TAGAAATAATTTTGTTTAACTTTAAGAAGGAGATATACATATGCACCATCATCATCATCATTCTTCTGGT
CTGGTGCCACGCGGTTCTGGTATGAAAGAAACCGCTGCTGCTAAATTCGAACGCCAGCACATGGACAGCC
CAGATCTGGGTACCGACGACGACGACAAGGCCATGGCTGATATCGGATCCGAATTCGAGCTCAGCCAACA
CAATGAGAAGAATCCGCATCAACATCAAAGCCCGCTGCACGATAGCAGCGAGGCGAAGCCGGGTATGGAC
AGCCTGGCGCCGGAGGACGGTAGCCACCGTCCGGCGGCGGAACCGACCCCGCCGGGCGCGCAGCCGACCG
CGCCGGGTAGCCTGAAGGCGCCGGATACCCGTAACGAGAAACTGAACAGCCTGGAAGACGTGCGTAAGGG
TAGCGAGAACTACGCGCTGACCACCAACCAGGGCGTTCGTATCGCGGACGATCAAAACAGCCTGCGTGCG
GGCAGCCGTGGTCCGACCCTGCTGGAGGATTTTATTCTGCGTGAAAAAATCACCCACTTCGACCACGAGC
GTATTCCGGAACGTATTGTGCATGCGCGTGGCAGCGCGGCGCATGGTTACTTCCAGCCGTATAAGAGCCT
GAGCGACATTACCAAAGCGGATTTTCTGAGCGACCCGAACAAGATCACCCCGGTGTTTGTTCGTTTCAGC
ACCGTGCAAGGTGGCGCGGGTAGCGCGGATACCGTTCGTGACATTCGTGGCTTTGCGACCAAATTCTACA
CCGAGGAAGGCATCTTTGATCTGGTTGGTAACAACACCCCGATCTTCTTTATTCAGGATGCGCACAAGTT
TCCGGACTTCGTGCACGCGGTTAAACCGGAGCCGCACTGGGCGATTCCGCAGGGTCAAAGCGCGCACGAT
ACCTTCTGGGACTACGTGAGCCTGCAACCGGAAACCCTGCACAACGTTATGTGGGCGATGAGCGACCGTG
GTATCCCGCGTAGCTATCGTACCATGGAGGGCTTTGGTATTCACACCTTCCGTCTGATCAACGCGGAAGG
CAAGGCGACCTTTGTGCGTTTCCACTGGAAACCGCTGGCGGGTAAAGCGAGCCTGGTTTGGGACGAGGCG
CAGAAACTGACCGGTCGTGACCCGGATTTCCACCGTCGTGAACTGTGGGAGGCGATTGAAGCGGGCGATT
TTCCGGAATACGAGCTGGGTTTCCAACTGATCCCGGAGGAAGATGAATTCAAGTTTGACTTCGATCTGCT
GGACCCGACCAAACTGATCCCGGAGGAACTGGTGCCGGTTCAGCGTGTGGGCAAGATGGTTCTGAACCGT
AACCCGGACAACTTCTTTGCGGAAAACGAGCAAGCGGCGTTTCACCCGGGCCACATTGTGCCGGGTCTGG
ATTTCACCAACGACCCGCTGCTGCAGGGTCGTCTGTTTAGCTATACCGATACCCAAATCAGCCGTCTGGG
TGGCCCGAACTTTCACGAGATCCCGATTAACCGTCCGACCTGCCCGTACCACAACTTCCAGCGTGATGGC
ATGCACCGTATGGGTATTGACACCAACCCGGCGAACTATGAGCCGAACAGCATCAACGACAACTGGCCGC
GTGAAACCCCGCCGGGTCCGAAGCGTGGTGGCTTTGAGAGCTACCAAGAGCGTGTGGAGGGTAACAAAGT
TCGTGAGCGTAGCCCGAGCTTCGGCGAATACTATAGCCACCCGCGTCTGTTTTGGCTGAGCCAGACCCCG
TTCGAACAACGTCACATCGTTGATGGTTTTAGCTTCGAGCTGAGCAAGGTGGTTCGTCCGTATATTCGTG
AACGTGTGGTTGATCAGCTGGCGCACATCGACCTGACCCTGGCGCAAGCGGTGGCGAAAAACCTGGGCAT
TGAGCTGACCGACGATCAGCTGAACATCACCCCGCCGCCGGATGTTAACGGTCTGAAGAAAGACCCGAGC
CTGAGCCTGTACGCGATTCCGGACGGCGATGTGAAGGGTCGTGTGGTTGCGATCCTGCTGAACGATGAGG
TTCGTAGCGCGGACCTGCTGGCGATCCTGAAGGCGCTGAAGGCGAAAGGCGTGCACGCGAAACTGCTGTA
TAGCCGTATGGGCGAAGTGACCGCGGACGATGGTACCGTTCTGCCGATTGCGGCGACCTTTGCGGGTGCG
CCGAGCCTGACCGTTGACGCGGTGATCGTTCCGTGCGGCAACATCGCGGACATTGCGGATAACGGTGACG
CGAACTACTATCTGATGGAAGCGTACAAGCACCTGAAACCGATTGCGCTGGCGGGCGATGCGCGTAAGTT
TAAAGCGACCATCAAAATTGCGGACCAGGGCGAGGAAGGTATCGTGGAGGCGGATAGCGCGGACGGTAGC
TTCATGGACGAACTGCTGACCCTGATGGCGGCGCACCGTGTTTGGAGCCGTATCCCGAAGATTGATAAAA
TTCCGGCGGCGAGCGGTGCGGGTGGCAGCGAGGGTGGCGGTAGCGAAGGCGGTACCAGCGGTGCGACC
[1119 nt withheld, positions 7550-8668]
TAACTCGAGCACCACCACCACCACCACTGAGATCCGGCTGCTAACAAAGCCCGAAAGGAAGCTGAGTTGG
CTGCTGCCACCGCTGAGCAATAACTAGCATAACCCCTTGGGGCCTCTAAACGGGTCTTGAGGGGTTTTTT
GCTGAAAGGAGGAACTATATCCGGAT
Features (pLannotate 1.2.2; 21 found; start..end, strand, type, name):
     12..440     +  rep_origin     f1 ori (sequence partly withheld): f1 bacteriophage origin of replication; arrow indicates direction of (+) strand synthesis
    493..550     +  promoter       AmpR promoter (fragment): bla
    559..1374    -  CDS            KanR: aminoglycoside phosphotransferase; aph(3')-Ia; confers resistance to kanamycin in bacteria or G418 (Geneticin®) in eukaryotes
   1496..2084    +  rep_origin     ori: high-copy-number ColE1/pMB1/pBR322/pUC origin of replication
   2270..2409    -  misc_feature   bom: basis of mobility region from pBR322
   2511..2702    -  CDS            rop: Rop protein, which maintains plasmids at low copy number; rop
   2719..3099    +  CDS            YPB1_ECOLX: Protein predicted: Swiss-Prot protein existence level 4. From Escherichia coli.
   3171..3462    -  CDS            TcR (fragment): tetracycline efflux protein; tet; confers resistance to tetracycline
   3477..3498    -  protein_bind   CAP binding site: CAP binding activates transcription in the presence of cAMP. E. coli catabolite activator protein
   3511..4593    -  CDS            lacI: lac repressor; lacI; The lac repressor binds to the lac operator to inhibit transcription in E. coli. This inhibition can be relieved by adding lactose or isopropyl-β-D-thiogalactopyranoside (IPTG).
   4594..4671    -  promoter       lacI promoter: lacI
   4679..4958    -  CDS            TcR (fragment): tetracycline efflux protein; tet; confers resistance to tetracycline
   4984..5002    +  promoter       T7 promoter: promoter for bacteriophage T7 RNA polymerase
   5003..5027    +  protein_bind   lac operator: The lac repressor binds to the lac operator to inhibit transcription in E. coli. This inhibition can be relieved by adding lactose or isopropyl-β-D-thiogalactopyranoside (IPTG). lac repressor encoded by lacI
   5042..5064    +  RBS            RBS: efficient ribosome binding site from bacteriophage T7 gene 10 (Olins and Rangwala, 1989)
   5126..5170    +  CDS            S-Tag: affinity and epitope tag derived from pancreatic ribonuclease A
   5231..7489    +  CDS            katE: CATE_ECOLI - Experimental evidence at protein level: Swiss-Prot protein existence level 1. Decomposes hydrogen peroxide into water and oxygen; serves to protect cells from the toxic effects of hydrogen peroxide. From Escherichia coli (strain K12).
   7550..8656    +  CDS            lctO (fragment) (sequence withheld): LA2M_STRIN - Protein inferred from homology: Swiss-Prot protein existence level 3. Involved in the L-lactate aerobic metabolism. From Streptococcus iniae (Streptococcus shiloi).
   8678..8695    +  CDS            9xHis (fragment): 9xHis affinity tag
   8705..8754    +  CDS            SET1 (fragment): solubility-enhancement tag derived from T7 phage gene 10B
   8762..8809    +  terminator     T7 terminator: transcription terminator for bacteriophage T7 RNA polymerase
