[The description below was written by a language model from this plasmid's Addgene catalogue record and pLannotate feature annotations shown in this document.]
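Description:
pET30a-His6-LOXCAT is a bacterial expression plasmid built on the pET30a backbone for T7-driven production of LOXCAT, an engineered fusion of lactate oxidase (LOX) from A. viridans and catalase (CAT) from E. coli. It is maintained in E. coli through a ColE1/pMB1-type origin, with the bom and rop elements also annotated, and is selected with kanamycin via the aph(3')-Ia gene. An f1 origin is present as well. The catalogue lists it as high copy. It also gives a backbone size essentially equal to the full sequenced length of about 8.8 kb, so that figure probably refers to the whole plasmid, with the insert accounting for roughly 3.6 kb.

Expression is controlled by the standard pET arrangement: a T7 promoter followed by a lac operator and the T7 gene 10 ribosome binding site, with plasmid-borne lacI providing repression. Transcription therefore depends on a host supplying T7 RNA polymerase and is inducible with IPTG, and it ends at a T7 terminator. In the annotated sequence the open reading frame region contains an S-tag, then E. coli katE (catalase), then a lactate oxidase coding region detected by homology to a streptococcal lctO, so catalase appears upstream of the oxidase despite the name. The catalogue describes an N-terminal His6 tag. The feature table does not annotate an N-terminal His tag, but it does detect a His-tag fragment downstream of the oxidase, and whether this is in frame with the fusion cannot be determined from the record.

Functionally, the oxidase converts lactate to pyruvate and generates hydrogen peroxide, which the fused catalase decomposes, giving net lactate-to-pyruvate conversion without H2O2 release. The plasmid is used to produce the recombinant enzyme, developed to act on circulating lactate and relieve intracellular NADH:NAD+ imbalance.
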