Addgene plasmid #140084: pET30a-His6-LOXCAT
Purpose: Fusion of A. viridans lactate oxidase (LOX) and E. coli catalase (CAT) that converts lactate into pyruvate without producing H2O2.
Depositing lab: Vamsi Mootha. Depositing organization: Massachusetts General Hospital. Publication: An engineered enzyme that targets circulating lactate to alleviate intracellular NADH:NAD(+) imbalance. Patgiri A, Skinner OS, Miyazaki Y, Schleifer G, Marutani E, Shah H, Sharma R, Goodman RP, To TL, Robert Bao X, Ichinose F, Zapol WM, Mootha VK. Nat Biotechnol. 2020 Jan 13. pii: 10.1038/s41587-019-0377-7. doi: 10.1038/s41587-019-0377-7. PubMed 31932725.
Backbone
  Vector backbone: pET30a
  Backbone size w/o insert (bp): 8838
  Vector type: Bacterial Expression
Growth in bacteria
  Bacterial resistance: Kanamycin, 50 μg/mL
  Growth temperature: 37°C
  Growth strain: DH5alpha
  Copy number: High Copy
Gene/Insert
  Gene/Insert name: A fusion of lactate oxidase from A. viridans and catalase from E. coli (alt name: His6-LOXCAT)
  Species: Lactate oxidase from A. viridans and catalase from E. coli
  Insert size (bp): 3600
  Promoter: T7
  Tag / fusion protein: His6 (N terminal on backbone)
  Cloning method: Restriction Enzyme; 5′ cloning site NdeI (unknown if destroyed); 3′ cloning site XhoI (unknown if destroyed)
  Sequencing primers: 5′ TTGTGAGCGGATAACAATTCCCC; 3′ AAGGGGTTATGCTAGTTATTGCTCAG
Resource information
  A portion of this plasmid was derived from a plasmid made by: Synthesized by Genscript Biotech
Terms and licenses: Academic/Nonprofit Terms; Industry Terms: Not Available to Industry
How to cite: pET30a-His6-LOXCAT was a gift from Vamsi Mootha (Addgene plasmid # 140084 ; http://n2t.net/addgene:140084 ; RRID:Addgene_140084)
